>Addgene plasmid #40075 | pEG268 | addgene partial sequence | sequence record 51965 | MBP_F
ACACACAATAACAATAACAACAACCTCGGGATCGAGGGAAGGATCACAAGTTTGTACAAAAAAGCAGGCT
GGATGAAAGCGGCATCAAATAGTGTCTCGTCGGCCGGAGGATCAGTGTCACCTACGACAACCCAGCCACC
ACTACCACCAGGGCAGTCGTCACATCCTCAAATCTACGATCAACAGATGCAGTACTACTTCGCGGCTGCC
ATGCCGAACCAGCCAATGGCGACGTATGCGGCACAAAATGGATCTTCTCAACAGTACGCCCCAGCGGCTC
CATATTATCAAGATGCCAACGGACAGTATGTGCAGGTTCCCGCGAACGGATCAATGGCTCCTCAACAGCA
CATGATGGTTTCTGGTCAACCGTATCTCTATATGGCTCAACCACAACAAGGAGCTCAGCAAGTCATGCAG
TCAGGACAACCACAGCTCATCTATTATCAACAATCAATGGCTCCACAAGCGGCTCCAATGTACTTCCATC
CTATGCAAGCCGCACCGATGCTTCCAGAACAAATGGGTGTGATGCCACATACGCAGCCGGCAATTCCACC
TCAACAACAGCCAAGACAAGTGGGAGTGGAGATTAGTAGCACACGCACAGCTCCATTGACCTCGTCTACT
CCTCTTCCAACAAGTCTCGAATACGAGACTGTTCAGCGTGATAATCGNAACAGGAACATCCAATTCAGAT
ATCATCGTGTTATGGAGCATGACGAGTTGCCGATCGATGAGATCTCAAAGATCACCCTTGACAATCACAA
CGATGACACGATGAGCGCTGAA
