>Addgene plasmid #40075 | pEG268 | addgene partial sequence | sequence record 53284 | pBAD_rev
CTTCGCTATTACGCCAGCTGGCGAAAGGGGGATGTGCTGCAAGGCGATTAAGTTGGGTAACGCCAGGGTT
TTCCCAGTCACGACGTTGTAAAACGACGGCCAGTGCCAAGCTTGCCTGCAGGTCGACTCTAGAGGATCCG
AATTCTGAAATATCACCACTTTGTACAAGAAAGCTGGGTCTAATAGTGTCCTCTTAGTCCGAGATTTTCC
TCAGCTGTCCACTTCGTGCTGAGAGATGTGCGACGCTTGTTCATCGGTGGATTTTCTCTGCGATTCCGTC
TCAAGTGTGGTGGCAAGTCGTCTTCGTTGGATTCCGGTTGATTGTAATCACCTCCGGCTTGAAGATCGCG
ACCAGCATTGGAGAGGCACATCATTGAGCCTGCCACATTTCGATGTTTGAGCATCACTTTGGTCGGCGTG
GTAGCTCTTCCACCTGTAC
