[The description below was written by a language model from this plasmid's Addgene catalogue record.]
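Description:
pEG268, also recorded as pMAL c2X (GW) + MEX-5 (S458A), is a bacterial expression plasmid of about 8.1 kb built on a modified version of the New England Biolabs pMAL-c2X backbone (about 6.7 kb) to which Gateway acceptor sites were added. It is maintained in E. coli under ampicillin selection. The copy number is listed as unknown, and no feature table is provided, so the origin of replication and other backbone elements are not itemised in the record.

The insert, introduced by Gateway recombination, is a 1,407 bp coding sequence for the C. elegans protein MEX-5 carrying a serine-to-alanine substitution at residue 458. It is fused at its N terminus to maltose-binding protein (MBP) supplied by the backbone, and expression is driven by a promoter recorded as P-lac. MBP fusions of this kind generally improve solubility of the recombinant protein and allow affinity purification on amylose resin. Replacing a serine with alanine removes the hydroxyl group that a kinase would modify, so such a mutant is commonly used as a non-phosphorylatable version of the protein.

The associated publication concerns regulation of the MEX-5 gradient by a spatially segregated kinase/phosphatase cycle. This fits with use of the plasmid to produce recombinant MBP–MEX-5(S458A) in bacteria for biochemical work, for example as a comparison to the wild-type protein in phosphorylation studies. The record itself does not state the specific experiments in which it was used.
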