Addgene plasmid #40075: pEG268
Depositing lab: Geraldine Seydoux. Depositing organization: Johns Hopkins University and School of Medicine. Publication: Regulation of the MEX-5 gradient by a spatially segregated kinase/phosphatase cycle. Griffin EE, Odde DJ, Seydoux G. Cell. 2011 Sep 16;146(6):955-68. 10.1016/j.cell.2011.08.012 PubMed 21925318.
Backbone
  Vector backbone: pMal c2X (GW)
  Backbone manufacturer: New England Biolabs (Modified)
  Backbone size w/o insert (bp): 6700
  Total vector size (bp): 8100
  Modifications to backbone: Gateway acceptor sites added
  Vector type: Bacterial Expression
Growth in bacteria
  Bacterial resistance: Ampicillin, 100 μg/mL
  Growth temperature: 37°C
  Growth strain: DH5alpha
  Copy number: Unknown
Gene/Insert
  Gene/Insert name: Mex-5 (S458A) (alt name: Mex-5)
  Species: C. elegans (nematode)
  Insert size (bp): 1407
  Mutation: S458A
  GenBank ID: NM_070165.4 NP_502566.1
  Entrez Gene: mex-5 (a.k.a. CELE_W02A2.7)
  Promoter: P-lac
  Tag / fusion protein: MBP (N terminal on backbone)
  Cloning method: Gateway Cloning
  Sequencing primers: 5′ MBP_F; 3′ pBAD_rev
Terms and licenses: Academic/Nonprofit Terms; Industry Terms: Not Available to Industry
Depositor comments: Alternate plasmid name: pMAL c2X (GW) + MEX-5 (S458A)
How to cite: pEG268 was a gift from Geraldine Seydoux (Addgene plasmid # 40075 ; http://n2t.net/addgene:40075 ; RRID:Addgene_40075)
